Addgene plasmid #53506: pUAST dsRed Rab35 DN
Depositing lab: Matthew Scott. Depositing organization: Stanford University. Publication: Rab35 controls actin bundling by recruiting fascin as an effector protein. Zhang J, Fonovic M, Suyama K, Bogyo M, Scott MP. Science. 2009 Sep 4;325(5945):1250-4. doi: 10.1126/science.1174921. PubMed 19729655.
Backbone
  Vector backbone: pUAST
  Vector type: Insect Expression
Growth in bacteria
  Bacterial resistance: Ampicillin, 100 μg/mL
  Growth temperature: 37°C
  Growth strain: DH5alpha
  Copy number: Unknown
Gene/Insert
  Gene/Insert name: Rab35
  Species: D. melanogaster (fly)
  Mutation: S22N
  Entrez Gene: Rab35 (a.k.a. Dmel_CG9575, CG9575, DRab35, DmRab35, Dmel\CG9575, dRab35, rab35)
  Promoter: GAL4
  Tag / fusion protein: dsRed (N terminal on backbone)
  Cloning method: Gateway Cloning
  Sequencing primers: 5′ DsRed1-C; 3′ SV40pA-R
Terms and licenses: Academic/Nonprofit Terms; Industry Terms: Not Available to Industry
How to cite: pUAST dsRed Rab35 DN was a gift from Matthew Scott (Addgene plasmid # 53506 ; http://n2t.net/addgene:53506 ; RRID:Addgene_53506)
