[The description below was written by a language model from this plasmid's Addgene catalogue record.]
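Description:
pUAST dsRed Rab35 DN is an insect expression plasmid built on the pUAST backbone, the standard Drosophila vector for GAL4/UAS-driven transgene expression. It is propagated in E. coli under ampicillin selection; the record lists the copy number as unknown and provides no feature table, so the origin of replication and other backbone elements are not itemised. pUAST vectors generally carry P-element ends and a mini-white eye-colour marker for germline transformation of flies, but these parts are not listed for this particular construct.

The insert is Drosophila melanogaster Rab35 (CG9575) carrying the S22N substitution, introduced by Gateway cloning. This type of serine-to-asparagine change in the nucleotide-binding region of a small GTPase typically favours the inactive, GDP-bound state, giving a dominant-negative ("DN") protein that interferes with the endogenous Rab's function. The coding sequence is fused at its N terminus to the red fluorescent protein dsRed, which is supplied by the backbone, so the mutant protein can be followed by fluorescence. The promoter is recorded as GAL4, meaning that expression depends on GAL4 binding to upstream activating sequences. The transgene is therefore silent unless GAL4 is provided, either by a tissue-specific driver line in flies or by a co-transfected GAL4 source in cultured insect cells. The listed 3′ sequencing primer suggests an SV40 polyadenylation signal downstream of the insert.

The associated publication concerns Rab35 control of actin bundling through recruitment of fascin as an effector. The construct fits that work as a tool for spatially controlled inhibition of Rab35 activity while visualising the expressing cells and the localisation of the tagged protein.
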