>Addgene plasmid #53506 | pUAST dsRed Rab35 DN | addgene partial sequence | sequence record 86709 | DsRed1-C 5'-AGCTGGACATCACCTCCCACAACG-3'
AGCGCACCGAGGGCCGCCACCACCTGTTCCTGAGATCTCGAGCTCAAGCTTCGAATTCTGCAGTCGACGG
TACCGCGGGCCCGGGATCATCAACAAGATTTGTACAAAAAAGCAGGCTTAATGGCACGCGGCTTCGATCA
TCTATTCAAGTTGCTAATAATCGGCGATAGCGGCGTGGGCAAGAATTCGCTGCTCATCCGGTTCTCGGAC
GACACATTCTCAGGCAGTTACATCACCACCATCGGCGTGGACTTTAAGATCCGCACCGTGGACATCGAGG
GCATGCGCGTAAAGCTGCAGATCTGGGACACGGCCGGGCAGGAGCGCTTCCGGACAATCACCAGCACCTA
CTACCGCGGCACCCACGGCGTCATTGTCGTCTACGACGTCACGAACGGCGAATCCTTTGCGAACGTCCGC
CGCTGGCTGGAGGAGATCCAGAATAACTGCGATGTGGTTAAAAAAGTATTAGTGGGCAACAAGAACGACG
ATCCGGACAGGAAGGTGGTCATTACCGAAGACGCGCAACGGTTTGCGAAACAAATGGACATCGAGCTATT
CGAGACATCTGCCAAAGACAACATAAACGTGGAGAACATGTTCTTGTCGATTACGCGACAGGTGCTCGAT
CACAAGCTGCGCACCTCCCCCAACGAGCAGCAGAAGGACACGCTCCATCTGAAGCCCAATCCCAAGGGCA
GCAAGGGTGGGAAGTGCTGCAGGTGAAACCCAGCTTTCTTGTACAAAGTGGTTGATGATCCTCTAGAGGA
TCTTTGTGAAGGA
